>Addgene plasmid #135893 | D80_Ld_220290 | addgene full sequence | sequence record 274738 | Addgene NGS Result
GTGATGCGGTTTTGGCAGTACACCAATGGGCGTGGATAGCGGTTTGACTCACGGGGATTTCCAAGTCTCC
ACCCCATTGACGTCAATGGGAGTTTGTTTTGGCACCAAAATCAACGGGACTTTCCAAAATGTCGTAATAA
CCCCGCCCCGTTGACGCAAATGGGCGGTAGGCGTGTACGGTGGGAGGTCTATATAAGCAGAGCTCGTTTA
GTGAACCGTCAGATCCTCACTCTCTTCCGCATCGCTGTCTGCGAGGGCCAGCTGTTGGGCTCGCGGTTGA
GGACAAACTCTTCGCGGTCTTTCCAGTACTCTTGGATCGGAAACCCGTCGGCCTCCGAACGGTACTCCGC
CACCGAGGGACCTGAGCGAGTCCGCATCGACCGGATCGGAAAACCTCTCGAGAAAGGCGTCTAACCAGTC
ACAGTCGCAAGGTAGGCTGAGCACCGTGGCGGGCGGCAGCGGGTGGCGGTCGGGGTTGTTTCTGGCGGAG
GTGCTGCTGATGATGTAATTAAAGTAGGCGGTCTTGAGACGGCGGATGGTCGAGGTGAGGTGTGGCAGGC
TTGAGATCCAGCTGTTGGGGTGAGTACTCCCTCTCAAAAGCGGGCATTACTTCTGCGCTAAGATTGTCAG
TTTCCAAAAACGAGGAGGATTTGATATTCACCTGGCCCGATCTGGCCATACACTTGAGTGACAATGACAT
CCACTTTGCCTTTCTCTCCACAGGTGTCCACTCCCAGGTCCAAGTTTGCCACCATGGAGTTTCAGACCCA
GGTACTCATGTCCCTGCTGCTCTGCATGTCTGGTGCGGCCGCCCGGCCTTGTACGAACGCCGACATTATC
CACTTCTTCTCTCCTTGTGACAAGCGAACGGGAAAGCTGACCGTGTTGAGCTACCTTAGCTCAGATGCGG
ATTGCGAGCGCGGGAACCTGTTTGTTCCTCCTCCCAGGACAACAGCATGCTATGACTGCACCGATGGATA
TCGGCTGGATCCTCTCACACTTGAATGCGCCGTGTGTCCAGCCGGTACTTATTCTAGTTATACGACTAGG
TACGTGACCTTCGATCCCTTGCCTGAGGACATGCGCACTTACTGTTCCCCAGAACCATGTGCATCATGGT
CCGCCGTGGAAGACACCTATGGCACTGTTGTCAGCAGCGGGGTCCAGCCCACTGAGAATCGCCCTGTTAC
CCAATGGGGCACCATCGACGAAAGTGTTGAGTCCACGCTGGATTTCGTTGTCGATGTTATAGAATCCAGC
GGCTCCCTGGAGTTCGATTACTCCATCTCAAGTGAGGAGATGTACGACGGACTGGTGCTCCGACTCAATT
ACAGCATCGTGCGAAATCCTGATACCGAGGTGGGAAAATATCGGTTCTTCGCAACCGGAGTGCATAGAGA
CTGGTACCACGCTAGCCTGAGACTCCCCTATGGGACCACTCAAATACAATTCGATTACATGAAGGATAGT
ACTGGGCCCCCGTATGGCGAAGAGCTCACTGGTGTGAATGACAGAGCACTGTTGCGCAATATCGTAGTTA
AAGGTACAAGGAAGACCGTCGCAGAAATGCAGTGCGTTTCTTGTCCACCCGGCCACTGGACGGCAAGAGA
GGGGAGCGGTGGTGTCGGGGCCAGTCAATGCGTCAGGTGTCCAAGAAACACATACAGGGGCGAAGGGGAC
ACCCAGTGTCTGCAGTGTCCACCCAACACATCAAGCCCAGAAGGGGCTAATAATTGTACTCGCATGAGAG
CTTGTACCGGCGGCGATTACATCGCACAATACGGTTCATGCCGTAGCGACAATACCAGATTGAGATCATG
GGTGAAATACGAAGGCGCTGATTGTGCGGAAGTGGAAGGTTCACGCCCTACAGCTACCCGGGTGGAATGC
GCTACCTGTCTGCCCGGAATGCGGCATGCTGATAGTAGGGCTCGCGGCGCTTGCGTTTCATGTCCTGCCG
GGGAATATTTGCTCGGAGACAGGTGTGAGGTGTGCCCCTTGGGGACAGCCGCTATACCCAAGCTTGTGTA
CAGTTCCGGGTTCGATGGTCTGGGCGGCGACGTGATGGCCTTGCCGGGGATCTCTCTGAGCAGAATTTAC
TGCACTGGGTCCGCCTCTCGCTGTCGCCGGGAAGAGGGTAAGGGGTTCGAACTCGTGGGCCTTCCATTTG
CAGATGAGGACAACACTCTGATAGGCATCCGCCAGGAGCACCTCGCCTCTTCCACATACTCTCTGGCTAC
TCTGAGCTACACCTTTCACGCCGAAGAGGACGGCTGGGCGAATATTACCTTTGCTTATGTCGACGCTGAA
GGAAAGTATGTCCAACGCATGGACTGGCGCACCACTCTGAATGTGCGAGTAATTGTGGATGATAACGCAG
AGTATCCCGTGAGGGCTTTTGCGTCTCACACTGGCCGTGTGGATTCCGTGTTCTACAGCCTGCTTGTCCC
TTATTATGTGGATACCGCACTGCCTGCTTCCGGATCTGATAGCAAATTGAGAGGCATGCGTCATCGGCTG
TCTTGGATCGTGGAAGAATTGGCCTTCACATCTAATCCAATCAGTGTTGTGATAGTCGGACTGGAAGTCT
TCGGCGACGTCTCAGGTGGGGTGCAGACCTGCCAGCCATGCAGGGCCGGGTTCAGTTGTGCTAGTAGGGC
GGCTAAGATGACACCTTGCTCCCCCGGTACTGTGCAGCCGGCACTCAGGGCTCATCGCTGCGAGCCTTGT
ATAGGGAACACATACGCCCCTGGCTATGGGTTTACTACCTGCCTGCAGTGCCCGGGGAACACTGTCGCCA
ATGCAGACCATACCGGATGCTCCTTGGGCTGTGTATTTGAGCGCAACGGCATGGTCTATAACTTCAGTGA
GCTTCGCGGCGTGGTACTCAACGCCAGTGTCGGCTACATGCCTGCCACTAACGCTTCAGTCAGCAACATG
ACTGTGGAAGAGGCCGATGAAGCTGGTATACCACGGTTTTACTTTTCTCCTTGCGATCCACTGCCCGTTA
GAGACGCGCGCGCGACGAGCGAATCCGACTCTGCGCTTACCCCTATCACGAGAGATAGACTGTGCGTCCC
GTCTGCCAGAGGCAGGAACAGCTCCAGCTCTGCCTACGTTTGTCAGCGCACCTCTGCAACAAATGGGCAT
CATTTTGGAGACGCCGTGGTTCATATGGAAGTAGGAAGACACCTCTATCTGGTGACGCAATTGGGCTCCC
CGTATATTTTCTACGGTGTTGATACATCCGCAGACGATTGGGTGTATGACGCTAAGTCCAATTACATGGC
ATTCATTGAGCTGGAATGTAGCACATCTGGTGGCGAGCCTAAATTTGGTACACTGCAGTACGTGGGTGAA
GGGAATGAGGACCTGGTGCTCAGGTGGCGTTCCGCCTATGCCTGCCCCCTTTGTACAAATGAATCATACG
AGAAGGTGGAAACTTCATGCGATGATCCTACGGCCACAACCAGAAGGGTCTACTATACACTGCGCCGCGA
CTCTATGAATTGTGTGGGCGGGTACGTCCCACCCGAACCGATAATTGTTAAGTGTACTGAGTGCACCCTG
GATGCTTACACTGTTAGATGGCTGGAATGTGATCCCTCAACTCAAACTCAGGAAGGGGTGTATGTGTTGT
TGCCGGATCGGGCGAACTGCACCCCTGGAGCTAGTCCTCTTCCACCCGTAAAGCCAAGACCGTGTGATGC
TTCCGGTGGTACTGCCGGACGTGGCACCAGCGGCGCGCCCGGCAGCCTGCACCACATCCTGGACGCCCAG
AAGATGCTGTGGAACCACAGGGACAGGAACCTGCCTCCTCTGGCCCCTCTGGGCCCCCACCACCATCACC
ACCATTGAGTCTAGACACGTGATTAATTAAGGATCCCCCGACCTCGACCTCTGGCTAATAAAGGAAATTT
ATTTTCATTGCAATAGTGTGTTGGAATTTTTTGTGTCTCTCACTCGGAAGGACATATGGGAGGGCAAATC
ATTTGGTCGAGATCCCTCGGAGATCTCTAGCTAGAGGATCGATCCCCGCCCCGGACGAACTAAACCTGAC
TACGACATCTCTGCCCCTTCTTCGCGGGGCAGTGCATGTAATCCCTTCAGTTGGTTGGTACAACTTGCCA
ACTGGGCCCTGTTCCACATGTGACACGGGGGGGGACCAAACACAAAGGGGTTCTCTGACTGTAGTTGACA
TCCTTATAAATGGATGTGCACATTTGCCAACACTGAGTGGCTTTCATCCTGGAGCAGACTTTGCAGTCTG
TGGACTGCAACACAACATTGCCTTTATGTGTAACTCTTGGCTGAAGCTCTTACACCAATGCTGGGGGACA
TGTACCTCCCAGGGGCCCAGGAAGACTACGGGAGGCTACACCAACGTCAATCAGAGGGGCCTGTGTAGCT
ACCGATAAGCGGACCCTCAAGAGGGCATTAGCAATAGTGTTTATAAGGCCCCCTTGTTAACCCTAAACGG
GTAGCATATGCTTCCCGGGTAGTAGTATATACTATCCAGACTAACCCTAATTCAATAGCATATGTTACCC
AACGGGAAGCATATGCTATCGAATTAGGGTTAGTAAAAGGGTCCTAAGGAACAGCGATATCTCCCACCCC
ATGAGCTGTCACGGTTTTATTTACATGGGGTCAGGATTCCACGAGGGTAGTGAACCATTTTAGTCACAAG
GGCAGTGGCTGAAGATCAAGGAGCGGGCAGTGAACTCTCCTGAATCTTCGCCTGCTTCTTCATTCTCCTT
CGTTTAGCTAATAGAATAACTGCTGAGTTGTGAACAGTAAGGTGTATGTGAGGTGCTCGAAAACAAGGTT
TCAGGTGACGCCCCCAGAATAAAATTTGGACGGGGGGTTCAGTGGTGGCATTGTGCTATGACACCAATAT
AACCCTCACAAACCCCTTGGGCAATAAATACTAGTGTAGGAATGAAACATTCTGAATATCTTTAACAATA
GAAATCCATGGGGTGGGGACAAGCCGTAAAGACTGGATGTCCATCTCACACGAATTTATGGCTATGGGCA
ACACATAATCCTAGTGCAATATGATACTGGGGTTATTAAGATGTGTCCCAGGCAGGGACCAAGACAGGTG
AACCATGTTGTTACACTCTATTTGTAACAAGGGGAAAGAGAGTGGACGCCGACAGCAGCGGACTCCACTG
GTTGTCTCTAACACCCCCGAAAATTAAACGGGGCTCCACGCCAATGGGGCCCATAAACAAAGACAAGTGG
CCACTCTTTTTTTTGAAATTGTGGAGTGGGGGCACGCGTCAGCCCCCACACGCCGCCCTGCGGTTTTGGA
CTGTAAAATAAGGGTGTAATAACTTGGCTGATTGTAACCCCGCTAACCACTGCGGTCAAACCACTTGCCC
ACAAAACCACTAATGGCACCCCGGGGAATACCTGCATAAGTAGGTGGGCGGGCCAAGATAGGGGCGCGAT
TGCTGCGATCTGGAGGACAAATTACACACACTTGCGCCTGAGCGCCAAGCACAGGGTTGTTGGTCCTCAT
ATTCACGAGGTCGCTGAGAGCACGGTGGGCTAATGTTGCCATGGGTAGCATATACTACCCAAATATCTGG
ATAGCATATGCTATCCTAATCTATATCTGGGTAGCATAGGCTATCCTAATCTATATCTGGGTAGCATATG
CTATCCTAATCTATATCTGGGTAGTATATGCTATCCTAATTTATATCTGGGTAGCATAGGCTATCCTAAT
CTATATCTGGGTAGCATATGCTATCCTAATCTATATCTGGGTAGTATATGCTATCCTAATCTGTATCCGG
GTAGCATATGCTATCCTAATAGAGATTAGGGTAGTATATGCTATCCTAATTTATATCTGGGTAGCATATA
CTACCCAAATATCTGGATAGCATATGCTATCCTAATCTATATCTGGGTAGCATATGCTATCCTAATCTAT
ATCTGGGTAGCATAGGCTATCCTAATCTATATCTGGGTAGCATATGCTATCCTAATCTATATCTGGGTAG
TATATGCTATCCTAATTTATATCTGGGTAGCATAGGCTATCCTAATCTATATCTGGGTAGCATATGCTAT
CCTAATCTATATCTGGGTAGTATATGCTATCCTAATCTGTATCCGGGTAGCATATGCTATCCTCATGATA
AGCTGTCAAACATGAGAATTTTCTTGAAGACGAAAGGGCCTCGTGATACGCCTATTTTTATAGGTTAATG
TCATGATAATAATGGTTTCTTAGACGTCAGGTGGCACTTTTCGGGGAAATGTGCGCGGAACCCCTATTTG
TTTATTTTTCTAAATACATTCAAATATGTATCCGCTCATGAGACAATAACCCTGATAAATGCTTCAATAA
TATTGAAAAAGGAAGAGTATGAGTATTCAACATTTCCGTGTCGCCCTTATTCCCTTTTTTGCGGCATTTT
GCCTTCCTGTTTTTGCTCACCCAGAAACGCTGGTGAAAGTAAAAGATGCTGAAGATCAGTTGGGTGCACG
AGTGGGTTACATCGAACTGGATCTCAACAGCGGTAAGATCCTTGAGAGTTTTCGCCCCGAAGAACGTTTT
CCAATGATGAGCACTTTTAAAGTTCTGCTATGTGGCGCGGTATTATCCCGTGTTGACGCCGGGCAAGAGC
AACTCGGTCGCCGCATACACTATTCTCAGAATGACTTGGTTGAGTACTCACCAGTCACAGAAAAGCATCT
TACGGATGGCATGACAGTAAGAGAATTATGCAGTGCTGCCATAACCATGAGTGATAACACTGCGGCCAAC
TTACTTCTGACAACGATCGGAGGACCGAAGGAGCTAACCGCTTTTTTGCACAACATGGGGGATCATGTAA
CTCGCCTTGATCGTTGGGAACCGGAGCTGAATGAAGCCATACCAAACGACGAGCGTGACACCACGATGCC
TGCAGCAATGGCAACAACGTTGCGCAAACTATTAACTGGCGAACTACTTACTCTAGCTTCCCGGCAACAA
TTAATAGACTGGATGGAGGCGGATAAAGTTGCAGGACCACTTCTGCGCTCGGCCCTTCCGGCTGGCTGGT
TTATTGCTGATAAATCTGGAGCCGGTGAGCGTGGGTCTCGCGGTATCATTGCAGCACTGGGGCCAGATGG
TAAGCCCTCCCGTATCGTAGTTATCTACACGACGGGGAGTCAGGCAACTATGGATGAACGAAATAGACAG
ATCGCTGAGATAGGTGCCTCACTGATTAAGCATTGGTAACTGTCAGACCAAGTTTACTCATATATACTTT
AGATTGATTTAAAACTTCATTTTTAATTTAAAAGGATCTAGGTGAAGATCCTTTTTGATAATCTCATGAC
CAAAATCCCTTAACGTGAGTTTTCGTTCCACTGAGCGTCAGACCCCGTAGAAAAGATCAAAGGATCTTCT
TGAGATCCTTTTTTTCTGCGCGTAATCTGCTGCTTGCAAACAAAAAAACCACCGCTACCAGCGGTGGTTT
GTTTGCCGGATCAAGAGCTACCAACTCTTTTTCCGAAGGTAACTGGCTTCAGCAGAGCGCAGATACCAAA
TACTGTTCTTCTAGTGTAGCCGTAGTTAGGCCACCACTTCAAGAACTCTGTAGCACCGCCTACATACCTC
GCTCTGCTAATCCTGTTACCAGTGGCTGCTGCCAGTGGCGATAAGTCGTGTCTTACCGGGTTGGACTCAA
GACGATAGTTACCGGATAAGGCGCAGCGGTCGGGCTGAACGGGGGGTTCGTGCACACAGCCCAGCTTGGA
GCGAACGACCTACACCGAACTGAGATACCTACAGCGTGAGCTATGAGAAAGCGCCACGCTTCCCGAAGGG
AGAAAGGCGGACAGGTATCCGGTAAGCGGCAGGGTCGGAACAGGAGAGCGCACGAGGGAGCTTCCAGGGG
GAAACGCCTGGTATCTTTATAGTCCTGTCGGGTTTCGCCACCTCTGACTTGAGCGTCGATTTTTGTGATG
CTCGTCAGGGGGGCGGAGCCTATGGAAAAACGCCAGCAACGCGGCCTTTTTACGGTTCCTGGCCTTTTGC
TGGCCTTTTGCTCACATGTTCTTTCCTGCGTTATCCCCTGATTCTGTGGATAACCGTATTACCGCCTTTG
AGTGAGCTGATACCGCTCGCCGCAGCCGAACGACCGAGCGCAGCGAGTCAGTGAGCGAGGAAGCGGAAGA
GCGCCCAATACGCAAACCGCCTCTCCCCGCGCGTTGGCCGATTCATTAATGCAGCTGGCACGACAGGTTT
CCCGACTGGAAAGCGGGCAGTGAGCGCAACGCAATTAATGTGAGTTAGCTCACTCATTAGGCACCCCAGG
CTTTACACTTTATGCTTCCGGCTCGTATGTTGTGTGGAATTGTGAGCGGATAACAATTTCACACAGGAAA
CAGCTATGACCATGATTACGCCAAGCTCTAGCTAGAGGTCGACCAATTCTCATGTTTGACAGCTTATCAT
CGCAGATCCGGGCAACGTTGTTGCCATTGCTGCAGGCGCAGAACTGGTAGGTATGGAAGATCTATACATT
GAATCAATATTGGCAATTAGCCATATTAGTCATTGGTTATATAGCATAAATCAATATTGGCTATTGGCCA
TTGCATACGTTGTATCTATATCATAATATGTACATTTATATTGGCTCATGTCCAATATGACCGCCATGTT
GACATTGATTATTGACTAGTTATTAATAGTAATCAATTACGGGGTCATTAGTTCATAGCCCATATATGGA
GTTCCGCGTTACATAACTTACGGTAAATGGCCCGCCTGGCTGACCGCCCAACGACCCCCGCCCATTGACG
TCAATAATGACGTATGTTCCCATAGTAACGCCAATAGGGACTTTCCATTGACGTCAATGGGTGGAGTATT
TACGGTAAACTGCCCACTTGGCAGTACATCAAGTGTATCATATGCCAAGTCCGCCCCCTATTGACGTCAA
TGACGGTAAATGGCCCGCCTGGCATTATGCCCAGTACATGACCTTACGGGACTTTCCTACTTGGCAGTAC
ATCTACGTATTAGTCATCGCTATTACCATG
Features (pLannotate 1.2.2; 17 found; start..end, strand, type, name):
      2..201     +  promoter       CMV promoter: human cytomegalovirus (CMV) immediate early promoter
    269..307     +  misc_feature   Ad SA (fragment): adenovirus major late transcript splice acceptor (Friedrich and Soriano, 1991)
    340..549     -  CDS            PTP (fragment): TERM_ADE02 - Experimental evidence at protein level: Swiss-Prot protein existence level 1. Protein covalently bound to the viral DNA that acts as a primer for viral genomic replication by DNA strand displacement. Assembles on the viral origin of replication in an initiation complex with viral polymerase, DBP, host NFIA and host POU2F1/OCT1. During initiation, the polymerase covalently couples the first dCTP with Ser- 580 of pTP. The terminal protein stimulates the template activity over 20 fold compared to protein-free templates. Neo-synthesized viral genomes are linked to two preterminal prot
    580..669     +  intron         chimeric intron (fragment): chimera between introns from adenovirus and immunoglobulin heavy chain genes
    688..734     +  CDS            IgH signal sequence (fragment): signal sequence from the mouse immunoglobulin heavy chain variable region
   3907..3962    +  polyA_signal   β-globin poly(A) signal: rabbit β-globin polyadenylation signal (Gil and Proudfoot, 1987)
   4476..6157    -  rep_origin     oriP (fragment): Epstein-Barr virus oriP replication origin (Yates et al., 2000)
   6284..6388    +  promoter       AmpR promoter: bla
   6389..7249    +  CDS            AmpR: β-lactamase; bla; confers resistance to ampicillin, carbenicillin, and related antibiotics
   7420..8008    +  rep_origin     ori: high-copy-number ColE1/pMB1/pBR322/pUC origin of replication
   8191..8283    +  CDS            lacI (fragment): lac repressor; lacI; The lac repressor binds to the lac operator to inhibit transcription in E. coli. This inhibition can be relieved by adding lactose or isopropyl-β-D-thiogalactopyranoside (IPTG).
   8296..8317    +  protein_bind   CAP binding site: CAP binding activates transcription in the presence of cAMP. E. coli catabolite activator protein
   8332..8362    +  promoter       lac promoter: promoter for the E. coli lac operon
   8370..8386    +  protein_bind   lac operator: The lac repressor binds to the lac operator to inhibit transcription in E. coli. This inhibition can be relieved by adding lactose or isopropyl-β-D-thiogalactopyranoside (IPTG). lac repressor encoded by lacI
   8456..8472    +  promoter       tet promoter (fragment): E. coli promoter for tetracycline efflux protein gene
   8482..8507    -  CDS            bla(M) (fragment): β-lactamase lacking the signal sequence; bla(M); allows cytosolic expression of β-lactamase
   8681..9060    +  enhancer       CMV enhancer: human cytomegalovirus immediate early enhancer
