[The description below was written by a language model from this plasmid's Addgene catalogue record and pLannotate feature annotations shown in this document.]
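Description:
D80_Ld_220290 is a mammalian expression plasmid built on the pTT3 backbone, designed to produce the extracellular domain of a Leishmania donovani protein as a soluble recombinant protein in mammalian cells. The insert (about 2.9 kb) is listed as a conserved hypothetical protein, LDPBK_220290, and carries a C-terminal biotinylation sequence and His tag. In bacteria the roughly 9.1 kb plasmid is maintained at high copy through a ColE1/pUC-type origin and selected with ampicillin via the β-lactamase gene.

The annotated expression cassette begins with the CMV enhancer, which sits at the end of the linear numbering and so lies directly upstream of the CMV immediate early promoter on the circular map. This is followed by adenovirus-derived leader and splice elements and a chimeric intron fragment, features that generally improve transcript processing and expression. The short hit to adenoviral terminal protein on the opposite strand most likely reflects this adenoviral leader sequence rather than a functional coding region. A mouse immunoglobulin heavy chain signal sequence fragment lies just upstream of the unannotated stretch that presumably holds the ectodomain and its tags, which would direct the product into the secretory pathway. A rabbit β-globin polyadenylation signal terminates the transcript. The Epstein-Barr virus oriP fragment allows episomal maintenance in cells expressing EBNA1, which typically supports high-yield transient expression. The lac, tet and lacI fragments are backbone remnants.

The tags suit purification by nickel affinity and capture of biotinylated protein on streptavidin. The associated study concerned systematic analysis of L. donovani cell surface and secreted proteins, suggesting this plasmid is one member of a larger ectodomain library.
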