Addgene plasmid #135893: D80_Ld_220290
Purpose: Expression of Leishmania donovani ectodomain in mammalian cells
Depositing lab: Gavin Wright. Depositing organization: Wellcome Sanger Institute. Publication: Systematic identification of genes encoding cell surface and secreted proteins that are essential for in vitro growth and infection in Leishmania donovani. Roberts AJ, Ong HB, Clare S, Brandt C, Harcourt K, Franssen SU, Cotton JA, Muller-Sienerth N, Wright GJ. PLoS Pathog. 2022 Feb 24;18(2):e1010364. doi: 10.1371/journal.ppat.1010364. eCollection 2022 Feb. PubMed 35202447.
Backbone
  Vector backbone: pTT3
  Backbone manufacturer: Yves Durocher, NRC
  Backbone size w/o insert (bp): 6132
  Vector type: Mammalian Expression
Growth in bacteria
  Bacterial resistance: Ampicillin, 100 μg/mL
  Growth temperature: 37°C
  Growth strain: DH5alpha
  Copy number: High Copy
Gene/Insert
  Gene/Insert name: hypothetical protein, conserved (alt name: LDPBK_220290)
  Species: Leishmania donovani
  Insert size (bp): 2928
  Tag / fusion protein: biotinylation sequence and His tag (C terminal on insert)
  Cloning method: Unknown
Terms and licenses: Academic/Nonprofit Terms; Industry Terms: Not Available to Industry
How to cite: D80_Ld_220290 was a gift from Gavin Wright (Addgene plasmid # 135893 ; http://n2t.net/addgene:135893 ; RRID:Addgene_135893)
